Addgene plasmid #226551: pDest17_A1-LCD swap X9
Purpose: Bacterial expression of N-terminally 6His tagged A1-LCD X9
Depositing lab: Tanja Mittag. Depositing organization: St. Jude Children's Research Hospital. Publication: Design of intrinsically disordered protein variants with diverse structural properties. Pesce F, Bremer A, Tesei G, Hopkins JB, Grace CR, Mittag T, Lindorff-Larsen K. Sci Adv. 2024 Aug 30;10(35):eadm9926. doi: 10.1126/sciadv.adm9926. Epub 2024 Aug 28. PubMed 39196930.
Backbone
  Vector backbone: pDest17
  Backbone manufacturer: Invtirogen
  Vector type: Bacterial Expression
Growth in bacteria
  Bacterial resistance: Ampicillin, 100 μg/mL
  Growth temperature: 37°C
  Growth strain: DH5alpha
  Copy number: Low Copy
Gene/Insert
  Gene/Insert name: A1-LCD swap X9
  Species: H. sapiens (human)
  Promoter: T7
  Tag / fusion protein: 6xHis (N terminal on insert)
  Cloning method: Gateway Cloning
Terms and licenses: Academic/Nonprofit Terms; Industry Terms: Not Available to Industry
Depositor comments: TEV cleavage Site. Growth strain BL21_DE3 also recommended for this plasmid.
How to cite: pDest17_A1-LCD swap X9 was a gift from Tanja Mittag (Addgene plasmid # 226551 ; http://n2t.net/addgene:226551 ; RRID:Addgene_226551)
