[The description below was written by a language model from this plasmid's Addgene catalogue record and pLannotate feature annotations shown in this document.]
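Description:
pDest17_A1-LCD swap X9 is a bacterial expression plasmid built on the pDest17 Gateway destination backbone, designed to produce an N-terminally histidine-tagged variant of the human A1-LCD in E. coli. The sequenced plasmid is about 5.1 kb and carries a pBR322-type replicon: a ColE1/pMB1 origin together with the bom mobilisation region and the rop gene, whose product holds copy number down, consistent with the catalogue's low-copy designation. Selection is by ampicillin through a β-lactamase gene under its own promoter. The annotated tetracycline-resistance segments are only fragments, with a tet promoter, left over from the pBR322 lineage; tetracycline is not listed as a selection.

The expression cassette is driven by the T7 promoter followed by the phage T7 gene 10 ribosome binding site, so transcription depends on a host supplying T7 RNA polymerase; the depositor mentions a BL21(DE3) strain in addition to the DH5alpha cloning strain. The reading frame opens with the His tag (recorded as 6xHis, detected by the annotation tool as a partial match to an 8xHis feature), runs through attB1, and then through a TEV protease recognition site just upstream of the insert, which allows the tag and attB1-encoded linker to be removed after affinity purification. The insert occupies the roughly 400 bp between the TEV site and attB2, the attB sites being the scars of Gateway recombination, and a T7 terminator closes the unit. The short "SET1" hit before the terminator is probably T7 gene 10-derived vector sequence rather than a functional solubility tag.

The record does not explain what "swap X9" changes. The associated publication concerns designed intrinsically disordered protein variants with diverse structural properties, suggesting that the plasmid supplies recombinant protein for such studies.
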