Features (pLannotate 1.2.2; 17 found; start..end, strand, type, name):
     21..39      +  promoter       T7 promoter: promoter for bacteriophage T7 RNA polymerase
     71..93      +  RBS            RBS: efficient ribosome binding site from bacteriophage T7 gene 10 (Olins and Rangwala, 1989)
    111..131     +  CDS            8xHis (fragment): 8xHis affinity tag
    140..164     +  protein_bind   attB1: mutant version of attB; recombination site for the Gateway® BP reaction BP Clonase™
    170..186     +  CDS            TEV site (fragment): tobacco etch virus (TEV) protease recognition and cleavage site
    600..624     -  protein_bind   attB2: mutant version of attB; recombination site for the Gateway® BP reaction BP Clonase™
    634..683     +  CDS            SET1 (fragment): solubility-enhancement tag derived from T7 phage gene 10B
    691..738     +  terminator     T7 terminator: transcription terminator for bacteriophage T7 RNA polymerase
    764..1056    -  CDS            TcR (fragment): tetracycline efflux protein; tet; confers resistance to tetracycline
   1104..1132    -  promoter       tet promoter: E. coli promoter for tetracycline efflux protein gene
   1245..1349    +  promoter       AmpR promoter: bla
   1350..2210    +  CDS            AmpR: β-lactamase; bla; confers resistance to ampicillin, carbenicillin, and related antibiotics
   2381..2969    +  rep_origin     ori: high-copy-number ColE1/pMB1/pBR322/pUC origin of replication
   3155..3294    -  misc_feature   bom: basis of mobility region from pBR322
   3396..3587    -  CDS            rop: Rop protein, which maintains plasmids at low copy number; rop
   3604..3984    +  CDS            YPB1_ECOLX: Protein predicted: Swiss-Prot protein existence level 4. From Escherichia coli.
   4226..5130    -  CDS            TcR (fragment): tetracycline efflux protein; tet; confers resistance to tetracycline
>Addgene plasmid #226551 | pDest17_A1-LCD swap X9 | addgene full sequence | sequence record 451394 | Addgene NGS Result
AGATCTCGATCCCGCGAAATTAATACGACTCACTATAGGGAGACCACAACGGTTTCCCTCTAGAAATAAT
TTTGTTTAACTTTAAGAAGGAGATATACATATGTCGTACTACCATCACCATCACCATCACCTCGAATCAA
CAAGTTTGTACAAAAAAGCAGGCTTCGAGAACCTGTATTTTCAGGGTAGCCAAGGTGGTGGTAGCAGCAG
CGGTAATGGTGGTGGTGGCAAAGGTGGCGGTAGTAATGGTAATGGTCGTTTCTTTCGTTTTCGCGGTGGT
TTTTATGGTCGTCGTAGCGGTAAAAATCGTCGCTATAATGGTTTTGGTATGAGCCGTTATGGTGGTTTTA
GCCGTAGTGGTAATGGCGGTAGCATGGGTTTTCGTGGTCAGAGCGGTGGTGGTCCGAGCAGCCAGAGCTT
TGCACAGTATGGTGGCGGTTCAAACTTTAATGGTAGCGCAGGTTATAATGATGGTCCGTTTGGTGGTAGT
AGCTTTGGTGGTTCAGGTGCCGGTGATAGCTATGGTGATGGTGGTAATAATGGCTTTGATGGTGGCAGCT
ATAGCGGTGGCGGTGGTTCAAATAATGGTTCCAATTAAGACCCAGCTTTCTTGTACAAAGTGGTTGATTC
GAGGCTGCTAACAAAGCCCGAAAGGAAGCTGAGTTGGCTGCTGCCACCGCTGAGCAATAACTAGCATAAC
CCCTTGGGGCCTCTAAACGGGTCTTGAGGGGTTTTTTGCTGAAAGGAGGAACTATATCCGGATATCCACA
GGACGGGTGTGGTCGCCATGATCGCGTAGTCGATAGTGGCTCCAAGTAGCGAAGCGAGCAGGACTGGGCG
GCGGCCAAAGCGGTCGGACAGTGCTCCGAGAACGGGTGCGCATAGAAATTGCATCAACGCATATAGCGCT
AGCAGCACGCCATAGTGACTGGCGATGCTGTCGGAATGGACGATATCCCGCAAGAGGCCCGGCAGTACCG
GCATAACCAAGCCTATGCCTACAGCATCCAGGGTGACGGTGCCGAGGATGACGATGAGCGCATTGTTAGA
TTTCATACACGGTGCCTGACTGCGTTAGCAATTTAACTGTGATAAACTACCGCATTAAAGCTTATCGATG
ATAAGCTGTCAAACATGAGAATTCTTGAAGACGAAAGGGCCTCGTGATACGCCTATTTTTATAGGTTAAT
GTCATGATAATAATGGTTTCTTAGACGTCAGGTGGCACTTTTCGGGGAAATGTGCGCGGAACCCCTATTT
GTTTATTTTTCTAAATACATTCAAATATGTATCCGCTCATGAGACAATAACCCTGATAAATGCTTCAATA
ATATTGAAAAAGGAAGAGTATGAGTATTCAACATTTCCGTGTCGCCCTTATTCCCTTTTTTGCGGCATTT
TGCCTTCCTGTTTTTGCTCACCCAGAAACGCTGGTGAAAGTAAAAGATGCTGAAGATCAGTTGGGTGCAC
GAGTGGGTTACATCGAACTGGATCTCAACAGCGGTAAGATCCTTGAGAGTTTTCGCCCCGAAGAACGTTT
TCCAATGATGAGCACTTTTAAAGTTCTGCTATGTGGCGCGGTATTATCCCGTGTTGACGCCGGGCAAGAG
CAACTCGGTCGCCGCATACACTATTCTCAGAATGACTTGGTTGAGTACTCACCAGTCACAGAAAAGCATC
TTACGGATGGCATGACAGTAAGAGAATTATGCAGTGCTGCCATAACCATGAGTGATAACACTGCGGCCAA
CTTACTTCTGACAACGATCGGAGGACCGAAGGAGCTAACCGCTTTTTTGCACAACATGGGGGATCATGTA
ACTCGCCTTGATCGTTGGGAACCGGAGCTGAATGAAGCCATACCAAACGACGAGCGTGACACCACGATGC
CTGCAGCAATGGCAACAACGTTGCGCAAACTATTAACTGGCGAACTACTTACTCTAGCTTCCCGGCAACA
ATTAATAGACTGGATGGAGGCGGATAAAGTTGCAGGACCACTTCTGCGCTCGGCCCTTCCGGCTGGCTGG
TTTATTGCTGATAAATCTGGAGCCGGTGAGCGTGGGTCTCGCGGTATCATTGCAGCACTGGGGCCAGATG
GTAAGCCCTCCCGTATCGTAGTTATCTACACGACGGGGAGTCAGGCAACTATGGATGAACGAAATAGACA
GATCGCTGAGATAGGTGCCTCACTGATTAAGCATTGGTAACTGTCAGACCAAGTTTACTCATATATACTT
TAGATTGATTTAAAACTTCATTTTTAATTTAAAAGGATCTAGGTGAAGATCCTTTTTGATAATCTCATGA
CCAAAATCCCTTAACGTGAGTTTTCGTTCCACTGAGCGTCAGACCCCGTAGAAAAGATCAAAGGATCTTC
TTGAGATCCTTTTTTTCTGCGCGTAATCTGCTGCTTGCAAACAAAAAAACCACCGCTACCAGCGGTGGTT
TGTTTGCCGGATCAAGAGCTACCAACTCTTTTTCCGAAGGTAACTGGCTTCAGCAGAGCGCAGATACCAA
ATACTGTCCTTCTAGTGTAGCCGTAGTTAGGCCACCACTTCAAGAACTCTGTAGCACCGCCTACATACCT
CGCTCTGCTAATCCTGTTACCAGTGGCTGCTGCCAGTGGCGATAAGTCGTGTCTTACCGGGTTGGACTCA
AGACGATAGTTACCGGATAAGGCGCAGCGGTCGGGCTGAACGGGGGGTTCGTGCACACAGCCCAGCTTGG
AGCGAACGACCTACACCGAACTGAGATACCTACAGCGTGAGCTATGAGAAAGCGCCACGCTTCCCGAAGG
GAGAAAGGCGGACAGGTATCCGGTAAGCGGCAGGGTCGGAACAGGAGAGCGCACGAGGGAGCTTCCAGGG
GGAAACGCCTGGTATCTTTATAGTCCTGTCGGGTTTCGCCACCTCTGACTTGAGCGTCGATTTTTGTGAT
GCTCGTCAGGGGGGCGGAGCCTATGGAAAAACGCCAGCAACGCGGCCTTTTTACGGTTCCTGGCCTTTTG
CTGGCCTTTTGCTCACATGTTCTTTCCTGCGTTATCCCCTGATTCTGTGGATAACCGTATTACCGCCTTT
GAGTGAGCTGATACCGCTCGCCGCAGCCGAACGACCGAGCGCAGCGAGTCAGTGAGCGAGGAAGCGGAAG
AGCGCCTGATGCGGTATTTTCTCCTTACGCATCTGTGCGGTATTTCACACCGCAATGGTGCACTCTCAGT
ACAATCTGCTCTGATGCCGCATAGTTAAGCCAGTATACACTCCGCTATCGCTACGTGACTGGGTCATGGC
TGCGCCCCGACACCCGCCAACACCCGCTGACGCGCCCTGACGGGCTTGTCTGCTCCCGGCATCCGCTTAC
AGACAAGCTGTGACCGTCTCCGGGAGCTGCATGTGTCAGAGGTTTTCACCGTCATCACCGAAACGCGCGA
GGCAGCTGCGGTAAAGCTCATCAGCGTGGTCGTGAAGCGATTCACAGATGTCTGCCTGTTCATCCGCGTC
CAGCTCGTTGAGTTTCTCCAGAAGCGTTAATGTCTGGCTTCTGATAAAGCGGGCCATGTTAAGGGCGGTT
TTTTCCTGTTTGGTCACTGATGCCTCCGTGTAAGGGGGATTTCTGTTCATGGGGGTAATGATACCGATGA
AACGAGAGAGGATGCTCACGATACGGGTTACTGATGATGAACATGCCCGGTTACTGGAACGTTGTGAGGG
TAAACAACTGGCGGTATGGATGCGGCGGGACCAGAGAAAAATCACTCAGGGTCAATGCCAGCGCTTCGTT
AATACAGATGTAGGTGTTCCACAGGGTAGCCAGCAGCATCCTGCGATGCAGATCCGGAACATAATGGTGC
AGGGCGCTGACTTCCGCGTTTCCAGACTTTACGAAACACGGAAACCGAAGACCATTCATGTTGTTGCTCA
GGTCGCAGACGTTTTGCAGCAGCAGTCGCTTCACGTTCGCTCGCGTATCGGTGATTCATTCTGCTAACCA
GTAAGGCAACCCCGCCAGCCTAGCCGGGTCCTCAACGACAGGAGCACGATCATGCGCACCCGTGGCCAGG
ACCCAACGCTGCCCGAGATGCGCCGCGTGCGGCTGCTGGAGATGGCGGACGCGATGGATATGTTCTGCCA
AGGGTTGGTTTGCGCATTCACAGTTCTCCGCAAGAATTGATTGGCTCCAATTCTTGGAGTGGTGAATCCG
TTAGCGAGGTGCCGCCGGCTTCCATTCAGGTCGAGGTGGCCCGGCTCCATGCACCGCGACGCAACGCGGG
GAGGCAGACAAGGTATAGGGCGGCGCCTACAATCCATGCCAACCCGTTCCATGTGCTCGCCGAGGCGGCA
TAAATCGCCGTGACGATCAGCGGTCCAATGATCGAAGTTAGGCTGGTAAGAGCCGCGAGCGATCCTTGAA
GCTGTCCCTGATGGTCGTCATCTACCTGCCTGGACAGCATGGCCTGCAACGCGGGCATCCCGATGCCGCC
GGAAGCGAGAAGAATCATAATGGGGAAGGCCATCCAGCCTCGCGTCGCGAACGCCAGCAAGACGTAGCCC
AGCGCGTCGGCCGCCATGCCGGCGATAATGGCCTGCTTCTCGCCGAAACGTTTGGTGGCGGGACCAGTGA
CGAAGGCTTGAGCGAGGGCGTGCAAGATTCCGAATACCGCAAGCGACAGGCCGATCATCGTCGCGCTCCA
GCGAAAGCGGTCCTCGCCGAAAATGACCCAGAGCGCTGCCGGCACCTGTCCTACGAGTTGCATGATAAAG
AAGACAGTCATAAGTGCGGCGACGATAGTCATGCCCCGCGCCCACCGGAAGGAGCTGACTGGGTTGAAGG
CTCTCAAGGGCATCGGTCGATCGACGCTCTCCCTTATGCGACTCCTGCATTAGGAAGCAGCCCAGTAGTA
GGTTGAGGCCGTTGAGCACCGCCGCCGCAAGGAATGGTGCATGCAAGGAGATGGCGCCCAACAGTCCCCC
GGCCACGGGGCCTGCCACCATACCCACGCCGAAACAAGCGCTCATGAGCCCGAAGTGGCGAGCCCGATCT
TCCCCATCGGTGATGTCGGCGATATAGGCGCCAGCAACCGCACCTGTGGCGCCGGTGATGCCGGCCACGA
TGCGTCCGGCGTAGAGGATCG
