>Addgene plasmid #226551 | pDest17_A1-LCD swap X9 | depositor partial sequence | sequence record 444141 | ORF Sequence
CAAGGTGGTGGTAGCAGCAGCGGTAATGGTGGTGGTGGCAAAGGTGGCGGTAGTAATGGTAATGGTCGTT
TCTTTCGTTTTCGCGGTGGTTTTTATGGTCGTCGTAGCGGTAAAAATCGTCGCTATAATGGTTTTGGTAT
GAGCCGTTATGGTGGTTTTAGCCGTAGTGGTAATGGCGGTAGCATGGGTTTTCGTGGTCAGAGCGGTGGT
GGTCCGAGCAGCCAGAGCTTTGCACAGTATGGTGGCGGTTCAAACTTTAATGGTAGCGCAGGTTATAATG
ATGGTCCGTTTGGTGGTAGTAGCTTTGGTGGTTCAGGTGCCGGTGATAGCTATGGTGATGGTGGTAATAA
TGGCTTTGATGGTGGCAGCTATAGCGGTGGCGGTGGTTCAAATAATGGTTCCAAT
